Addgene plasmid #181953: pPOTv7-blast-HaloTag
Purpose: Trypanosoma brucei PCR only tagging (pPOT) vector for endogenous gene tagging
Depositing lab: Samuel Dean. Publication: A comprehensive toolkit for protein localization and functional analysis in trypanosomatids. Paterou A, Saez Conde J, Tyc J, Sunter JD, Vaughan S, Gull K, Dean S. Open Biol. 2025 Apr;15(4):240361. doi: 10.1098/rsob.240361. Epub 2025 Apr 2. PubMed 40169015.
Backbone
  Vector backbone: pPOT
  Vector type: Unspecified
Growth in bacteria
  Bacterial resistance: Ampicillin, 100 μg/mL
  Growth temperature: 37°C
  Growth strain: NEB Stable
  Copy number: High Copy
Gene/Insert
  Gene/Insert name: HaloTag
  Species: Synthetic
  Promoter: read through
  Cloning method: Restriction Enzyme; 5′ cloning site HindIII (not destroyed); 3′ cloning site BamHI (not destroyed)
  Sequencing primers: 5′ cTATGGGTTCTGGTAGTG; 3′ cTTAACTACCCGATCCTG
Terms and licenses: Academic/Nonprofit Terms; Industry Terms: Not Available to Industry
Depositor comments: Please visit https://doi.org/10.1101/2023.04.21.537815 for bioRxiv preprint.
How to cite: pPOTv7-blast-HaloTag was a gift from Samuel Dean (Addgene plasmid # 181953 ; http://n2t.net/addgene:181953 ; RRID:Addgene_181953)
