[The description below was written by a language model from this plasmid's Addgene catalogue record and pLannotate feature annotations shown in this document.]
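Description:
pPOTv7-blast-HaloTag is a template plasmid from the pPOT ("PCR only tagging") series, intended for endogenous gene tagging in Trypanosoma brucei. It is not an expression vector in the usual sense. It serves as a PCR template from which a tagging cassette is amplified, typically with long primers carrying homology to the target locus, so that the product can integrate into the parasite genome by homologous recombination. In E. coli the 5,710 nt plasmid is maintained at high copy through a ColE1/pUC-type origin and selected with ampicillin via the β-lactamase gene. The rest of the backbone is standard cloning-vector material: an f1 origin, lacZα and lacI fragments, lac promoter and operator elements, and flanking T7 and SP6 promoters.

The payload is a synthetic HaloTag coding sequence, annotated as a derivative of the dhaA haloalkane dehalogenase and cloned between retained HindIII and BamHI sites. HaloTag binds chloroalkane ligands covalently, which allows tagged proteins to be labelled with fluorescent or affinity ligands. Two copies of the blasticidin S deaminase gene (bsd) sit on either side of the tag. This arrangement is consistent with one template supporting either N- or C-terminal tagging, with the amplicon including the tag plus the upstream or downstream marker depending on the primers chosen, although the record does not spell this out. The promoter is listed as "read through", meaning no dedicated promoter is supplied, so the tagged gene and the marker rely on transcription of the endogenous locus after integration. The intergenic regions between the annotated coding sequences are not identified in the feature table. The associated publication presents the plasmid as part of a toolkit for protein localization and functional analysis in trypanosomatids.
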