Features (pLannotate 1.2.2; 15 found; start..end, strand, type, name):
    171..560     +  CDS            bsd: BSD_ASPTE - Experimental evidence at protein level: Swiss-Prot protein existence level 1. Catalyzes the deamination of the cytosine moiety of the antibiotics blasticidin S, cytomycin and acetylblasticidin S. From Aspergillus terreus.
    957..1835    +  CDS            dhaA: DHAA_PSEPV - Experimental evidence at protein level: Swiss-Prot protein existence level 1. Catalyzes hydrolytic cleavage of carbon-halogen bonds in halogenated aliphatic compounds, leading to the formation of the corresponding primary alcohols, halide ions and protons. Has a broad substrate specificity, as it is able to dehalogenate mono- and di- chlorinated and brominated alkanes (up to at least C10), and the two isomers of 1,3-dichloropropene to 3-chloroallyl alcohol; the highest activity was found with 1,2-dibromoethane, while no activity was observed with the analog 1,2-dichloroethane. Fro
   2250..2639    +  CDS            bsd: BSD_ASPTE - Experimental evidence at protein level: Swiss-Prot protein existence level 1. Catalyzes the deamination of the cytosine moiety of the antibiotics blasticidin S, cytomycin and acetylblasticidin S. From Aspergillus terreus.
   2835..2853    -  promoter       SP6 promoter: promoter for bacteriophage SP6 RNA polymerase
   2895..2911    -  protein_bind   lac operator: The lac repressor binds to the lac operator to inhibit transcription in E. coli. This inhibition can be relieved by adding lactose or isopropyl-β-D-thiogalactopyranoside (IPTG). lac repressor encoded by lacI
   2919..2949    -  promoter       lac promoter: promoter for the E. coli lac operon
   2964..2985    -  protein_bind   CAP binding site: CAP binding activates transcription in the presence of cAMP. E. coli catabolite activator protein
   2998..3090    -  CDS            lacI (fragment): lac repressor; lacI; The lac repressor binds to the lac operator to inhibit transcription in E. coli. This inhibition can be relieved by adding lactose or isopropyl-β-D-thiogalactopyranoside (IPTG).
   3273..3861    -  rep_origin     ori: high-copy-number ColE1/pMB1/pBR322/pUC origin of replication
   4032..4892    -  CDS            AmpR: β-lactamase; bla; confers resistance to ampicillin, carbenicillin, and related antibiotics
   4893..4997    -  promoter       AmpR promoter: bla
   5024..5074    +  misc_feature   bom (fragment): basis of mobility region from pBR322
   5075..5530    -  rep_origin     f1 ori (sequence partly withheld): f1 bacteriophage origin of replication; arrow indicates direction of (+) strand synthesis
   5534..5691    -  CDS            lacZα (fragment): LacZα fragment of β-galactosidase; lacZ fragment
   5694..2       +  promoter       T7 promoter (across the origin): promoter for bacteriophage T7 RNA polymerase
>Addgene plasmid #181953 | pPOTv7-blast-HaloTag | addgene full sequence | sequence record 374355 | Addgene NGS Result
GGGCGAATTGGGCCCGTATAATGCAGACCTGCTGCAAGCTAGGGGCACAGCAAGGTCTTCTGAAATTCAT
GTTTTTTTTTTTTTTACTCTGCATTGCAGTCTCCGCTCTTATTTAGTTTTGCTTTACGTAAGGTCTCGTT
GCTGCCATAAAATAAGCTCTAGTGGAATTCATGCCTTTGTCTCAAGAAGAATCCACCCTCATTGAAAGAG
CAACGGCTACAATCAACAGCATCCCCATCTCTGAAGACTACAGCGTCGCCAGCGCAGCTCTCTCTAGCGA
CGGCCGCATCTTCACTGGTGTCAATGTATATCATTTTACTGGGGGACCTTGTGCAGAACTCGTGGTGCTG
GGCACTGCTGCTGCTGCGGCAGCTGGCAACCTGACTTGTATCGTCGCGATCGGAAATGAGAACAGGGGCA
TCTTGAGCCCCTGCGGACGGTGCCGACAGGTGCTTCTCGACCTGCATCCTGGGATCAAAGCCATAGTGAA
GGACAGTGATGGACAGCCGACGGCAGTTGGGATTCGTGAATTGCTGCCCTCTGGTTATGTGTGGGAGGGC
TAACCATGGTGCCCATTTAGTTGGCCTTTCCCTTGTCTCGTGTCTTTTCCGTGGAAAGGTTCCCGGAGTA
ATCTGATGGCACAGCAGGGAGGTGCGCCTGCAGGTTGGTTAGGAAGGGGGGATGATGTAAAAGAAGAAAA
TGGGGGGATTCGAGCCCCACGCGTTGCTCAAGCTGTGTAGCGCAGGCGTTTCCTTACATATTTCTCTAAC
AGGCACGGAAGCCTAACAAATACACTTGGCTTATTTTTTTGCCCCCTCATGTCTTGTACAAATATTTGCG
ATAGCTTAGCTATCAGCCACATTAATCAAACAAGTATACCAACAAGCCCGAAAACAGAAACTCAACTGCA
ACGGGTACCTATGGGTTCTGGTAGTGGTTCCGGTTCCGGTTCTAAGCTTGCTGAGATTGGTACGGGGTTT
CCTTTTGACCCGCACTACGTTGAGGTGTTGGGTGAACGTATGCATTATGTTGATGTTGGTCCCCGTGATG
GTACGCCCGTGCTGTTTTTGCATGGTAACCCCACGTCAAGCTATGTGTGGAGGAACATTATTCCCCACGT
GGCACCTACTCATCGCTGTATTGCTCCAGACCTTATTGGTATGGGTAAGTCAGATAAACCGGATCTTGGT
TACTTCTTTGACGATCACGTGCGTTTTATGGATGCATTTATTGAAGCGCTTGGCCTTGAAGAAGTTGTGT
TAGTGATTCACGATTGGGGTTCTGCCTTGGGATTTCATTGGGCTAAACGTAATCCCGAAAGAGTTAAAGG
TATTGCATTCATGGAGTTCATTCGTCCTATTCCTACGTGGGATGAGTGGCCAGAGTTTGCGCGCGAGACG
TTTCAAGCGTTTCGTACAACGGACGTGGGTCGTAAGCTGATTATTGATCAAAATGTTTTTATTGAGGGTA
CGCTGCCGATGGGTGTTGTGCGTCCCCTGACTGAAGTGGAGATGGATCACTACCGTGAGCCATTTTTAAA
TCCAGTGGACCGTGAGCCATTGTGGCGCTTCCCTAACGAGCTGCCCATTGCTGGTGAACCGGCTAACATT
GTGGCGCTTGTGGAGGAGTATATGGATTGGCTTCATCAATCACCCGTGCCTAAGTTGCTTTTTTGGGGTA
CGCCAGGTGTGCTTATTCCACCTGCTGAAGCAGCACGCTTGGCTAAATCACTTCCAAACTGCAAAGCAGT
TGATATTGGTCCGGGTCTGAACCTGTTGCAAGAAGATAATCCCGATCTTATTGGTTCCGAGATTGCCCGT
TGGCTTTCGACACTTGAAATTTCTGGTGGATCCGGATCAGGATCTGGATCAGGATCGGGTAGTTAAGAGC
TCCGCTGCGCTTAAATGTCTTTCATTATAATCAATGTATAACCTTTATGTAGTATTTCAATCTATGCCGC
TGTGTACGTGCACTGCGGTGCCTATCCTTCGGCATTAGAGAGTCACTGTTTGTGTAGATCGTAGCTGCAT
GTCTGACATCTGGTTCATTAGTGCCGTTTTGAGTCTGCACTGTTGTGCAACTTGATATTCATCACTGCAC
ACCAACCGTGTGTTTCCTCCTTTGGGTGCACCCTTTAATCCTTGTCTTCTCCTTTTTTGTCTCTTTCCCC
CTCGAAAAGGTGTCAAACTACTGCCGCATAAACTACGGTTATCCCAAATTTAAGAGAAAGCAATAAAGCA
TCAGCTAGCATGCCTTTGTCTCAAGAAGAATCCACCCTCATTGAAAGAGCAACGGCTACAATCAACAGCA
TCCCCATCTCTGAAGACTACAGCGTCGCCAGCGCAGCTCTCTCTAGCGACGGCCGCATCTTCACTGGTGT
CAATGTATATCATTTTACTGGGGGACCTTGTGCAGAACTCGTGGTGCTGGGCACTGCTGCTGCTGCGGCA
GCTGGCAACCTGACTTGTATCGTCGCGATCGGAAATGAGAACAGGGGCATCTTGAGCCCCTGCGGACGGT
GCCGACAGGTGCTTCTCGATCTGCATCCTGGGATCAAAGCCATAGTGAAGGACAGTGATGGACAGCCGAC
GGCAGTTGGGATTCGTGAATTGCTGCCCTCTGGTTATGTGTGGGAGGGCTAACTCGAGTGCCCATTTAGT
TGGCTTTTCCCTTGTCTCGTGTCTTTTCCGTGGAAAGGTTCCCGGAGTAATCTGATGGCACAGCAGGGAG
GTGCGCCTGCAGGTTGGTTAGGAAGGGGGGATGATGTAAAAGAAGAAAATGGGGGGATTCGAGCCCCGCA
CAGGTCTCTCAAATTGGATGCATAGCTTGAGTATTCTATAGTGTCACCTAAATAGCTTGGCGTAATCATG
GTCATAGCTGTTTCCTGTGTGAAATTGTTATCCGCTCACAATTCCACACAACATACGAGCCGGAAGCATA
AAGTGTAAAGCCTGGGGTGCCTAATGAGTGAGCTAACTCACATTAATTGCGTTGCGCTCACTGCCCGCTT
TCCAGTCGGGAAACCTGTCGTGCCAGCTGCATTAATGAATCGGCCAACGCGCGGGGAGAGGCGGTTTGCG
TATTGGGCGCTCTTCCGCTTCCTCGCTCACTGACTCGCTGCGCTCGGTCGTTCGGCTGCGGCGAGCGGTA
TCAGCTCACTCAAAGGCGGTAATACGGTTATCCACAGAATCAGGGGATAACGCAGGAAAGAACATGTGAG
CAAAAGGCCAGCAAAAGGCCAGGAACCGTAAAAAGGCCGCGTTGCTGGCGTTTTTCCATAGGCTCCGCCC
CCCTGACGAGCATCACAAAAATCGACGCTCAAGTCAGAGGTGGCGAAACCCGACAGGACTATAAAGATAC
CAGGCGTTTCCCCCTGGAAGCTCCCTCGTGCGCTCTCCTGTTCCGACCCTGCCGCTTACCGGATACCTGT
CCGCCTTTCTCCCTTCGGGAAGCGTGGCGCTTTCTCATAGCTCACGCTGTAGGTATCTCAGTTCGGTGTA
GGTCGTTCGCTCCAAGCTGGGCTGTGTGCACGAACCCCCCGTTCAGCCCGACCGCTGCGCCTTATCCGGT
AACTATCGTCTTGAGTCCAACCCGGTAAGACACGACTTATCGCCACTGGCAGCAGCCACTGGTAACAGGA
TTAGCAGAGCGAGGTATGTAGGCGGTGCTACAGAGTTCTTGAAGTGGTGGCCTAACTACGGCTACACTAG
AAGAACAGTATTTGGTATCTGCGCTCTGCTGAAGCCAGTTACCTTCGGAAAAAGAGTTGGTAGCTCTTGA
TCCGGCAAACAAACCACCGCTGGTAGCGGTGGTTTTTTTGTTTGCAAGCAGCAGATTACGCGCAGAAAAA
AAGGATCTCAAGAAGATCCTTTGATCTTTTCTACGGGGTCTGACGCTCAGTGGAACGAAAACTCACGTTA
AGGGATTTTGGTCATGAGATTATCAAAAAGGATCTTCACCTAGATCCTTTTAAATTAAAAATGAAGTTTT
AAATCAATCTAAAGTATATATGAGTAAACTTGGTCTGACAGTTACCAATGCTTAATCAGTGAGGCACCTA
TCTCAGCGATCTGTCTATTTCGTTCATCCATAGTTGCCTGACTCCCCGTCGTGTAGATAATTACGATACG
GGAGGGCTTACCATCTGGCCCCAGTGCTGCAATGATACCGCGAGACCCACGCTCACCGGCTCCAGATTTA
TCAGCAATAAACCAGCCAGCCGGAAGGGCCGAGCGCAGAAGTGGTCCTGCAACTTTATCCGCCTCCATCC
AGTCTATTAATTGTTGCCGGGAAGCTAGAGTAAGTAGTTCGCCAGTTAATAGTTTGCGCAACGTTGTTGC
CATTGCTACAGGCATCGTGGTGTCACGCTCGTCGTTTGGTATGGCTTCATTCAGCTCCGGTTCCCAACGA
TCAAGGCGAGTTACATGATCCCCCATGTTGTGCAAAAAAGCGGTTAGCTCCTTCGGTCCTCCGATCGTTG
TCAGAAGTAAGTTGGCCGCAGTGTTATCACTCATGGTTATGGCAGCACTGCATAATTCTCTTACTGTCAT
GCCATCCGTAAGATGCTTTTCTGTGACTGGTGAGTACTCAACCAAGTCATTCTGAGAATAGTGTATGCGG
CGACCGAGTTGCTCTTGCCCGGCGTCAATACGGGATAATACCGCGCCACATAGCAGAACTTTAAAAGTGC
TCATCATTGGAAAACGTTCTTCGGGGCGAAAACTCTCAAGGATCTTACCGCTGTTGAGATCCAGTTCGAT
GTAACCCACTCGTGCACCCAACTGATCTTCAGCATCTTTTACTTTCACCAGCGTTTCTGGGTGAGCAAAA
ACAGGAAGGCAAAATGCCGCAAAAAAGGGAATAAGGGCGACACGGAAATGTTGAATACTCATACTCTTCC
TTTTTCAATATTATTGAAGCATTTATCAGGGTTATTGTCTCATGAGCGGATACATATTTGAATGTATTTA
GAAAAATAAACAAATAGGGGTTCCGCGCACATTTCCCCGAAAAGTGCCACCTGATGCGGTGTGAAATACC
GCACAGATGCGTAAGGAGAAAATACCGCATCAGGAAATTGTAAGCGTTAATATTTTGTTAAAATTCGCGT
TAAATTTTTGTTAAATCAGCTCATTTTTTAACCAATAGGCCGAAATCGGCAAAATCCCTTATAAATCAAA
AGAATAGACCGAGATAGGGT
[37 nt withheld, positions 5201-5237]
AAAGAACGTGGACTCCAACGTCAAAGG
[49 nt withheld, positions 5265-5313]
T
[91 nt withheld, positions 5315-5405]
G
[98 nt withheld, positions 5407-5504]
ACTTAATGCGCCGCTACAGGGCGCGTCCATTCGCCATTCAGGCTGCGCAACTGTTGGGAAGGGCGATCGG
TGCGGGCCTCTTCGCTATTACGCCAGCTGGCGAAAGGGGGATGTGCTGCAAGGCGATTAAGTTGGGTAAC
GCCAGGGTTTTCCCAGTCACGACGTTGTAAAACGACGGCCAGTGAATTGTAATACGACTCACTATA
